>Addgene plasmid #58761 | PBC002-A04 | depositor partial sequence | sequence record 90912 | insert
TCTGTAAGAAGATTTGAATCATTTAATCTGTTTTCAGTAACAGAAGGCAAAGAAAGGGAAACTGAAGAGG
AGGTTGGTGCATGGGTCCAATATACAAGCATCTTCTGTCCTGAATACAGTATCTCCTTAAGGCATAATAG
TGGATCCTTGAATGTTGAAGATGTCCTTACCAGCTTTGACAATACAGGAAATGTTTGCATCTGGCCATCT
GAAGAGGTTTTGGCTTACTACTGCCTCAAGCACAATAATATATTCAGGGCCCTTGCTGTGTGTGAGCTAG
GGGGTGGCATGACATGCTTGGCTGGGCTCATGGTTGCTATTTCTGCAGATGTCAAAGAAGTTCTGTTAAC
TGATGGGAATGAAAAGGCCATCAGAAATGTGCAAGACATCATCACAAGGAATCAGAAGGCTGGTGTGTTT
AAGACCCAGAAAATATCAAGCTGCTTTTTACGATGGGATAATGAGACAGATGTCTCTCAACTGGAAGGAC
ATTTTGACATTGTTATGTGTGCTGACTGCCTGTTTCTGGACCAGTACAGAGCCAGCCTTGTTGATGCAAT
AAAGAGATTACTCCAGCCCAGGGGGAAAGCGATGGTATTTGCCCCACGCCGAGGGAATACTTTAAACCAG
TTTTGCAATCTAGCTGAAAAAGCTGGTTTCTGTATCCAAAGACATGAAAATTATGATGAACACATTTCAA
ACTTCCACTCCAAGTTGAAAAAGGAAAACCCGGACATATATGAAGAAAACCTTCATTACCCGCTTCTGCT
TATTTTGACCAAACATGGA
