>Addgene plasmid #58761 | PBC002-A04 | addgene partial sequence | sequence record 93150 | T7 5'-TAATACGACTCACTATAGGG-3'
TAAGAAGGAGATATACCATGCATCATCATCATCATCACAGCAGCGGCAGAGAAAACTTGTATTTCCAGGG
CTCTGTAAGAAGATTTGAATCATTTAATCTGTTTTCAGTAACAGAAGGCAAAGAAAGGGAAACTGAAGAG
GAGGTTGGTGCATGGGTCCAATATACAAGCATCTTCTGTCCTGAATACAGTATCTCCTTAAGGCATAATA
GTGGATCCTTGAATGTTGAAGATGTCCTTACCAGCTTTGACAATACAGGAAATGTTTGCATCTGGCCATC
TGAAGAGGTTTTGGCTTACTACTGCCTCAAGCACAATAATATATTCAGGGCCCTTGCTGTGTGTGAGCTA
GGGGGTGGCATGACATGCTTGGCTGGGCTCATGGTTGCTATTTCTGCAGATGTCAAAGAAGTTCTGTTAA
CTGATGGGAATGAAAAGGCCATCAGAAATGTGCAAGACATCATCACAAGGAATCAGAAGGCTGGTGTGTT
TAAGACCCAGAAAATATCAAGCTGCTTTTTACGATGGGATAATGAGACAGATGTCTCTCAACTGGAAGGA
CATTTTGACATTGTTATGTGTGCTGACTGCCTGTTTCTGGACCAGTACAGAGCCAGCCTTGTTGATGCAA
TAAAGAGATTACTCCAGCCCAGGGGGAAAGCGATGGTATTTGCCCCACGCCGAGGGAATACTTTAAACCA
GTTTTGCAATCTAGCTGAAAAAGCTGGTTTCTGTATCCAAAGACATGAAAATTATGATGAACACATTTCA
AACTTCCACTCCAAGTTGAAAAAGGAAAACCCGGACATATATGAAGAAAACCTTCATTACCCGCTTCTGC
TTATTTTGACCAAACATGGATGATGACGAAGCTTGCGGCCGCACTCGAGCACACCCACCACCACCACTGA
GATCCGGCTGCTACAAAGCCCGAAAGGAAGCTGA
