>Addgene plasmid #58761 | PBC002-A04 | addgene partial sequence | sequence record 93151 | T7term 5'-GCTAGTTATTGCTCAGCGG-3'
CTTTCGGGCTTTGTTAGCAGCCGGATCTCAGTGGTGGTGGTGGTGGTGCTCGAGTGCGGCCGCAAGCTTC
GTCATCATCCATGTTTGGTCAAAATAAGCAGAAGCGGGTAATGAAGGTTTTCTTCATATATGTCCGGGTT
TTCCTTTTTCAACTTGGAGTGGAAGTTTGAAATGTGTTCATCATAATTTTCATGTCTTTGGATACAGAAA
CCAGCTTTTTCAGCTAGATTGCAAAACTGGTTTAAAGTATTCCCTCGGCGTGGGGCAAATACCATCGCTT
TCCCCCTGGGCTGGAGTAATCTCTTTATTGCATCAACAAGGCTGGCTCTGTACTGGTCCAGAAACAGGCA
GTCAGCACACATAACAATGTCAAAATGTCCTTCCAGTTGAGAGACATCTGTCTCATTATCCCATCGTAAA
AAGCAGCTTGATATTTTCTGGGTCTTAAACACACCAGCCTTCTGATTCCTTGTGATGATGTCTTGCACAT
TTCTGATGGCCTTTTCATTCCCATCAGTTAACAGAACTTCTTTGACATCTGCAGAAATAGCAACCATGAG
CCCAGCCAAGCATGTCATGCCACCCCCTAGCTCACACACAGCAAGGGCCCTGAATATATTATTGTGCTTG
AGGCAGTAGTAAGCCAAAACCTCTTCAGATGGCCAGATGCAAACATTTCCTGTATTGTCAAAGCTGGTAA
GGACATCTTCAACATTCAAGGATCCACTATTATGCCTTAAGGAGATACTGTATTCAGGACAGAAGATGCT
TGTATATTGGACCCATGCACCAACCTCCTCTTCAGTTTCCCTTTCTTTGCCTTCTGTTACTGAAAACAGA
TTAAATGATTCAAATCTTCTTACAGAGCCCTGGAAATACAAGTTTTCTCTGCCGCTGC
