[The description below was written by a language model from this plasmid's Addgene catalogue record.]
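Description:
PBC002-A04 is a bacterial expression plasmid built on the pET28-MHL backbone, a pET28-derived vector from a structural genomics programme. It was made to produce the human protein whose crystal structure is recorded as PDB entry 4PWY. The insert is named CAMKMT (calmodulin-lysine N-methyltransferase), derived from cDNA clone BC053733. The record notes that, as a construct designed for structure determination, it may encode a truncated fragment rather than the full open reading frame; the exact residue boundaries are not given in the fields provided. One inconsistency should be flagged: the linked Entrez Gene field lists PEX6, which conflicts with the CAMKMT insert name and aliases and is most likely a database mislink, so the gene identity should be confirmed against the sequence or the PDB entry.

Expression is driven by the T7 promoter, so protein production requires a host supplying T7 RNA polymerase, such as a DE3 lysogen of E. coli. DH5alpha is listed only as the strain used for propagation. The protein carries an N-terminal His tag, allowing purification by immobilised metal affinity chromatography. The insert can be sequenced from the flanking T7 promoter and T7 terminator primer sites. The plasmid is selected with kanamycin and is described as high copy. The backbone without insert is recorded as 7325 bp, and the cloning method is not stated. No feature table is available, so other backbone elements, such as a tag cleavage site, cannot be confirmed here. The typical use is recombinant production of the protein for crystallography, biochemical work or enzymatic studies.
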