Addgene plasmid #58761: PBC002-A04
Purpose: bacterial expression of PDB 4PWY
Depositing lab: Cheryl Arrowsmith. Depositing organization: University of Toronto.
Backbone
  Vector backbone: pET28-MHL
  Backbone manufacturer: SGC
  Backbone size w/o insert (bp): 7325
  Vector type: Bacterial Expression
Growth in bacteria
  Bacterial resistance: Kanamycin, 50 μg/mL
  Growth temperature: 37°C
  Growth strain: DH5alpha
  Copy number: High Copy
Gene/Insert
  Gene/Insert name: PDB:4PWY (alt names: CAMKMT:PBC002-A04:C229016; BC053733; CAMKMT)
  Species: H. sapiens (human)
  Mutation: Bacterial expression for structure determination; may not be full ORF, see comments
  Entrez Gene: PEX6 (a.k.a. HMLR2, PAF-2, PAF2, PBD4A, PDB4B, PXAAA1)
  Promoter: T7
  Tag / fusion protein: His (N terminal on insert)
  Cloning method: Unknown
  Sequencing primers: 5′ T7; 3′ T7term
Terms and licenses: Academic/Nonprofit Terms; Industry Terms: Not Available to Industry
How to cite: PBC002-A04 was a gift from Cheryl Arrowsmith (Addgene plasmid # 58761 ; http://n2t.net/addgene:58761 ; RRID:Addgene_58761)
